Addgene plasmid #242631: M79
Purpose: MYC knockdown
Depositing lab: Alain Nepveu. Depositing organization: McGill University. Publication: The function of MYC in base excision repair protects against RAS-induced senescence. Faraco CCF, Zhu W, Fortier AM, Ramdzan ZM, Vickridge E, Ong V, Goudreau F, Djerir B, Bellemare J, Gu S, Zhang H, Carroll BL, Krishnan SS, Leduy L, Guarne A, Park M, Marechal A, Nepveu A. Nucleic Acids Res. 2025 Jul 19;53(14):gkaf706. doi: 10.1093/nar/gkaf706. PubMed 40737085.
Backbone
  Vector backbone: pCF806
  Vector type: RNAi
Growth in bacteria
  Bacterial resistance: Ampicillin, 100 μg/mL
  Growth temperature: 37°C
  Growth strain: NEB Stable
  Copy number: High Copy
Gene/Insert
  Gene/Insert name: KKKK-V5-MYCdeltaCTD
  gRNA/shRNA sequence: Unspecified
  Species: H. sapiens (human)
  Mutation: delta354-439
  Entrez Gene: MYC (a.k.a. MRTL, MYCC, bHLHe39, c-Myc)
  Tag / fusion protein: V5 (N terminal on insert)
  Cloning method: Gene Synthesis
Terms and licenses: Academic/Nonprofit Terms; Industry Terms: Not Available to Industry
Depositor comments: 5' Cloning Site: XhoI, 3' Cloning Site: EcoRI
How to cite: M79 was a gift from Alain Nepveu (Addgene plasmid # 242631 ; http://n2t.net/addgene:242631 ; RRID:Addgene_242631)
