[The description below was written by a language model from this plasmid's Addgene catalogue record and pLannotate feature annotations shown in this document.]
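Description:
M79 is a third-generation-style, self-inactivating HIV-1 lentiviral vector built on the pCF806 backbone and catalogued as an RNAi plasmid for MYC knockdown. It is propagated in E. coli through a high-copy ColE1/pUC origin with ampicillin selection. A CMV enhancer/promoter fused to a truncated 5' LTR drives genomic RNA production in packaging cells. The Ψ packaging signal, a partial gag sequence, RRE, cPPT/CTS, WPRE and a ΔU3 3' LTR followed by a bGH polyadenylation signal supply the remaining elements needed for packaging, nuclear export, transduction and transcript stability.

The payload is an all-in-one doxycycline-inducible cassette. A TRE3G-type Tet-responsive promoter lies immediately upstream of the synthesized insert, KKKK-V5-MYCdeltaCTD, across the plasmid's numbering origin. This insert is a human MYC coding sequence with an N-terminal V5 tag and a deletion of residues 354–439, which removes the C-terminal region. The record does not explain the "KKKK" designation. Downstream of the MYC fragment, the annotation detects three miR-30a 3' flanking segments at regular spacing. This suggests a tandem array of miR-30-based shRNAs on the same inducible transcript, although the shRNA sequences are listed as unspecified. A separate EF-1α core promoter expresses puromycin N-acetyltransferase and, via an EMCV IRES, the rtTA3 transactivator, so transduced cells can be selected with puromycin and respond to doxycycline.

Together these parts point to a knockdown-and-replacement design, in which endogenous MYC is silenced while a tagged truncation mutant is co-expressed. That interpretation is inferred from the features, since the stated purpose is only MYC knockdown. The associated publication concerns MYC function in base excision repair and RAS-induced senescence.
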