Features (pLannotate 1.2.2; 29 found; start..end, strand, type, name):
     85..1143    +  CDS            MYC (fragment): MYC_HUMAN - Also known as BHLHE39. Experimental evidence at protein level: Swiss-Prot protein existence level 1. Transcription factor that binds DNA in a non-specific manner, yet also specifically recognizes the core sequence 5'-CAC[GA]TG-3'. Activates the transcription of growth-related genes. Binds to the VEGFA promoter, promoting VEGFA production and subsequent sprouting angiogenesis (PubMed:24940000). Regulator of somatic reprogramming, controls self-renewal of embryonic stem cells. Functions with TAF6L to activate target gene expression through RNA polymerase II pause release (By similari
   1379..1404    +  ncRNA          3' miR-30a (fragment): sequence downstream of the 71-nt precursor of the human miR-30a microRNA (Zeng et al., 2002) miRNA
   1514..1539    +  ncRNA          3' miR-30a (fragment): sequence downstream of the 71-nt precursor of the human miR-30a microRNA (Zeng et al., 2002) miRNA
   1649..1775    +  ncRNA          3' miR-30a: sequence downstream of the 71-nt precursor of the human miR-30a microRNA (Zeng et al., 2002) miRNA
   1809..1827    +  CDS            small t antigen (fragment): SV40 (simian virus 40) small t antigen
   1853..2064    +  promoter       EF-1α core promoter: core promoter for human elongation factor EF-1α
   2089..2688    +  CDS            PuroR (fragment): puromycin N-acetyltransferase; pac from Streptomyces; confers resistance to puromycin
   2711..3283    +  misc_feature   IRES: internal ribosome entry site (IRES) of the encephalomyocarditis virus (EMCV)
   3306..3994    +  CDS            rtTA3 (fragment): reverse tetracycline transactivator 3 activates expression from Tet-responsive promoters in the presence of doxycycline
   3924..4034    +  CDS            VP48: 3 tandem repeats of the minimal activation domain of herpes simplex virus VP16 (Cheng et al., 2013)
   4063..4651    +  misc_feature   WPRE: woodchuck hepatitis virus posttranscriptional regulatory element
   4702..4721    +  misc_feature   cPPT/CTS (fragment): central polypurine tract and central termination sequence of HIV-1
   4723..4956    +  LTR            3' LTR (ΔU3): self-inactivating 3' long terminal repeat (LTR) from HIV-1
   4988..5212    +  polyA_signal   bGH poly(A) signal: bovine growth hormone polyadenylation signal
   5216..5235    +  promoter       SV40 promoter (fragment): SV40 enhancer and early promoter
   5256..5306    -  CDS            lacI (fragment): lac repressor; lacI; The lac repressor binds to the lac operator to inhibit transcription in E. coli. This inhibition can be relieved by adding lactose or isopropyl-β-D-thiogalactopyranoside (IPTG).
   5489..6077    -  rep_origin     ori: high-copy-number ColE1/pMB1/pBR322/pUC origin of replication
   6248..7108    -  CDS            AmpR: β-lactamase; bla; confers resistance to ampicillin, carbenicillin, and related antibiotics
   7109..7213    -  promoter       AmpR promoter: bla
   7272..7324    -  misc_feature   bom (fragment): basis of mobility region from pBR322
   7473..7852    +  enhancer       CMV enhancer: human cytomegalovirus immediate early enhancer
   7853..8052    +  promoter       CMV promoter: human cytomegalovirus (CMV) immediate early promoter
   8070..8250    +  LTR            5' LTR (truncated): truncated 5' long terminal repeat (LTR) from HIV-1
   8297..8422    +  misc_feature   HIV-1 Ψ: packaging signal of human immunodeficiency virus type 1
   8406..8769    +  CDS            HIV-1 gag (fragment): gag protein from human immunodeficiency virus 1; gag
   8915..9148    +  misc_feature   RRE: The Rev response element (RRE) of HIV-1 allows for Rev-dependent mRNA export from the nucleus to the cytoplasm.
   9525..9625    +  CDS            Rev (fragment): human immunodeficiency virus 1 (HIV-1) Rev protein; rev; enhances nuclear export of unspliced and incompletely spliced viral mRNAs
   9675..9792    +  misc_feature   cPPT/CTS: central polypurine tract and central termination sequence of HIV-1
  10444..10793   +  promoter       TRE3GV promoter: 3rd-generation Tet-responsive promoter that can be activated by binding of Tet-On® 3G, optimized for retroviral and lentiviral vectors
>Addgene plasmid #242631 | M79 | addgene full sequence | sequence record 486387 | Addgene NGS Result
GGATCCACCATGGGGAAGCCTATCCCAAATCCACTGTTGGGCTTGGACAGTACCGGCAGCGGAAAAAAAA
AAAAATCTGGATCAATGCCGCTTAACGTGTCTTTCACTAACCGAAATTACGATCTTGACTACGATTCCGT
CCAGCCTTATTTCTATTGTGACGAAGAGGAAAACTTTTACCAGCAGCAGCAGCAGAGCGAGCTTCAGCCT
CCAGCCCCCTCCGAAGATATCTGGAAGAAGTTCGAGTTGCTGCCTACCCCCCCCCTTAGTCCTTCTCGAC
GGTCTGGTCTCTGTTCCCCATCCTATGTTGCAGTGACTCCATTTTCACTCCGCGGGGACAATGACGGTGG
AGGTGGCAGCTTCTCAACGGCGGATCAGTTAGAGATGGTCACTGAACTGCTTGGGGGCGATATGGTGAAC
CAGAGTTTCATTTGCGACCCCGACGACGAGACTTTTATCAAAAATATCATTATTCAGGATTGCATGTGGT
CCGGCTTTTCCGCAGCTGCGAAGCTCGTGTCAGAGAAGTTAGCTTCTTACCAGGCCGCACGGAAGGATAG
CGGATCTCCGAACCCGGCTAGGGGTCACTCTGTGTGTTCTACCAGCTCATTGTACCTTCAGGACCTTAGC
GCTGCCGCTAGCGAGTGCATTGACCCTTCCGTGGTGTTTCCATACCCCCTTAACGACTCAAGTTCACCCA
AAAGTTGCGCCTCCCAGGACTCTAGTGCTTTTAGTCCTAGTAGTGACAGTTTACTCTCCTCCACTGAGAG
CTCCCCCCAGGGGTCTCCTGAACCCCTGGTCCTGCATGAGGAGACCCCCCCTACAACTTCTTCAGACAGC
GAAGAAGAACAGGAAGATGAAGAAGAGATCGACGTGGTGTCTGTGGAAAAACGACAAGCCCCTGGGAAAA
GAAGCGAGTCTGGGTCCCCGAGTGCCGGGGGGCATTCCAAACCACCCCATTCACCCCTGGTCCTCAAGCG
GTGCCACGTGTCCACTCATCAACACAATTATGCGGCTCCCCCAAGCACTAGGAAGGATTATCCTGCTGCC
AAACGGGTTAAGCTGGACTCCGTCCGAGTCCTGCGGCAGATTAGCAATAACAGGAAATGCACCTCTCCCA
GAAGCTCCGATACTGAAGAAAACTGACGTACGGCGGCCGCCTCGACTAGGGATAACAGGGTAATTGTTTG
AATGAGGCTTCAGTACTTTACAGAATCGTTGCCTGCACATCTTGGAAACACTTGCTGGGATTACTTCGAC
TTCTTAACCCAACAGAAGGCTCGAGAAGGTATATTGCTGTTGACAGTGAGCGAAAAGATTTAGCCATAAT
GTAATAGTGAAGCCACAGATGTATTACATTATGGCTAAATCTTTCTGCCTACTGCCTCGGACTTCAAGGG
GCTAGAATTGAAGGCTCGAGAAGGTATATTGCTGTTGACAGTGAGCGCGGGCATAAAAGAACTTTTTTAT
AGTGAAGCCACAGATGTATAAAAAAGTTCTTTTATGCCCATGCCTACTGCCTCGGACTTCAAGGGGCTAG
AATTGAAGGCTCGAGAAGGTATATTGCTGTTGACAGTGAGCGCCACCTATGAACTTGTTTCAAATAGTGA
AGCCACAGATGTATTTGAAACAAGTTCATAGGTGATGCCTACTGCCTCGGACTTCAAGGGGCTAGAATTC
GAGCAATTATCTTGTTTACTAAAACTGAATACCTTGCTATCTCTTTGATACATTTTTACAAAGCTGAATT
AAAATGGTATAAATTAAATCACTTTTTTCAATTGACACGTACGCGTGATCTAATTCTACTAGGTCTTGAA
AGGAGTGGGAATTGGCTCCGGTGCCCGTCAGTGGGCAGAGCGCACATCGCCCACAGTCCCCGAGAAGTTG
GGGGGAGGGGTCGGCAATTGATCCGGTGCCTAGAGAAGGTGGCGCGGGGTAAACTGGGAAAGTGATGTCG
TGTACTGGCTCCGCCTTTTTCCCGAGGGTGGGGGAGAACCGTATATAAGTGCAGTAGTCGCCGTGAACGT
TCTTTTTCGCAACGGGTTTGCCGCCAGAACACAGGACCGGTTGTAGAGCGCTGCCACCATGACCGAGTAC
AAGCCCACGGTGCGCCTCGCCACCCGCGACGACGTCCCCAGGGCCGTACGCACCCTCGCCGCCGCGTTCG
CCGACTACCCCGCCACGCGCCACACCGTCGATCCGGACCGCCACATCGAGCGGGTCACCGAGCTGCAAGA
ACTCTTCCTCACGCGCGTCGGGCTCGACATCGGCAAGGTGTGGGTCGCGGACGACGGCGCCGCGGTGGCG
GTCTGGACCACGCCGGAGAGCGTCGAAGCGGGGGCGGTGTTCGCCGAGATCGGCCCGCGCATGGCCGAGT
TGAGCGGTTCCCGGCTGGCCGCGCAGCAACAGATGGAAGGCCTCCTGGCGCCGCACCGGCCCAAGGAGCC
CGCGTGGTTCCTGGCCACCGTCGGAGTCTCGCCCGACCACCAGGGCAAGGGTCTGGGCAGCGCCGTCGTG
CTCCCCGGAGTGGAGGCGGCCGAGCGCGCCGGGGTGCCCGCCTTCCTGGAGACCTCCGCGCCCCGCAACC
TCCCCTTCTACGAGCGGCTCGGCTTCACCGTCACCGCCGACGTCGAGGTGCCCGAAGGACCGCGCACCTG
GTGCATGACCCGCAAGCCCGGTGCCTGAACGCCGCCATCGATAAGGAGCGCCCCTCTCCCTCCCCCCCCC
CTAACGTTACTGGCCGAAGCCGCTTGGAATAAGGCCGGTGTGCGTTTGTCTATATGTTATTTTCCACCAT
ATTGCCGTCTTTTGGCAATGTGAGGGCCCGGAAACCTGGCCCTGTCTTCTTGACGAGCATTCCTAGGGGT
CTTTCCCCTCTCGCCAAAGGAATGCAAGGTCTGTTGAATGTCGTGAAGGAAGCAGTTCCTCTGGAAGCTT
CTTGAAGACAAACAACGTCTGTAGCGACCCTTTGCAGGCAGCGGAACCCCCCACCTGGCGACAGGTGCCT
CTGCGGCCAAAAGCCACGTGTATAAGATACACCTGCAAAGGCGGCACAACCCCAGTGCCACGTTGTGAGT
TGGATAGTTGTGGAAAGAGTCAAATGGCTCTCCTCAAGCGTATTCAACAAGGGGCTGAAGGATGCCCAGA
AGGTACCCCATTGTATGGGATCTGATCTGGGGCCTCGGTGCACATGCTTTACATGTGTTTAGTCGAGGTT
AAAAAACGTCTAGGCCCCCCGAACCACGGGGACGTGGTTTTCCTTTGAAAAACACGATGATAATATGGCC
ACAACCATGAGCAGACTGGACAAGAGCAAAGTCATAAACTCTGCTCTGGAATTACTCAATGGAGTCGGTA
TCGAAGGCCTGACGACAAGGAAACTCGCTCAAAAGCTGGGAGTTGAGCAGCCTACCCTGTACTGGCACGT
GAAGAACAAGCGGGCCCTGCTCGATGCCCTGCCAATCGAGATGCTGGACAGGCATCATACCCACTCCTGC
CCCCTGGAAGGCGAGTCATGGCAAGACTTTCTGCGGAACAACGCCAAGTCATACCGCTGTGCTCTCCTCT
CACATCGCGACGGGGCTAAAGTGCATCTCGGCACCCGCCCAACAGAGAAACAGTACGAAACCCTGGAAAA
TCAGCTCGCGTTCCTGTGTCAGCAAGGCTTCTCCCTGGAGAACGCACTGTACGCTCTGTCCGCCGTGGGC
CACTTTACACTGGGCTGCGTATTGGAGGAACAGGAGCATCAAGTAGCAAAAGAGGAAAGAGAGACACCTA
CCACCGATTCTATGCCCCCACTTCTGAAACAAGCAATTGAGCTGTTCGACCGGCAGGGAGCCGAACCTGC
CTTCCTTTTCGGCCTGGAACTAATCATATGTGGCCTGGAGAAACAGCTAAAGTGCGAAAGCGGCGGGCCG
ACCGACGCCCTTGACGATTTTGACTTAGACATGCTCCCAGCCGATGCCCTTGACGACTTTGACCTTGATA
TGCTGCCTGCTGACGCTCTTGACGATTTTGACCTTGACATGCTCCCCGGGTAAGCTCTAGAGTTAAGTCG
ACAATCAACCTCTGGATTACAAAATTTGTGAAAGATTGACTGGTATTCTTAACTATGTTGCTCCTTTTAC
GCTATGTGGATACGCTGCTTTAATGCCTTTGTATCATGCTATTGCTTCCCGTATGGCTTTCATTTTCTCC
TCCTTGTATAAATCCTGGTTGCTGTCTCTTTATGAGGAGTTGTGGCCCGTTGTCAGGCAACGTGGCGTGG
TGTGCACTGTGTTTGCTGACGCAACCCCCACTGGTTGGGGCATTGCCACCACCTGTCAGCTCCTTTCCGG
GACTTTCGCTTTCCCCCTCCCTATTGCCACGGCGGAACTCATCGCCGCCTGCCTTGCCCGCTGCTGGACA
GGGGCTCGGCTGTTGGGCACTGACAATTCCGTGGTGTTGTCGGGGAAATCATCGTCCTTTCCTTGGCTGC
TCGCCTGTGTTGCCACCTGGATTCTGCGCGGGACGTCCTTCTGCTACGTCCCTTCGGCCCTCAATCCAGC
GGACCTTCCTTCCCGCGGCCTGCTGCCGGCTCTGCGGCCTCTTCCGCGTCTTCGCCTTCGCCCTCAGACG
AGTCGGATCTCCCTTTGGGCCGCCTCCCCGCGTCGACTTTAAGACCAATGACTTACAAGGCAGCTGTAGA
TCTTAGCCACTTTTTAAAAGAAAAGGGGGGACTGGAAGGGCTAATTCACTCCCAACGAAGACAAGATCTG
CTTTTTGCTTGTACTGGGTCTCTCTGGTTAGACCAGATCTGAGCCTGGGAGCTCTCTGGCTAACTAGGGA
ACCCACTGCTTAAGCCTCAATAAAGCTTGCCTTGAGTGCTTCAAGTAGTGTGTGCCCGTCTGTTGTGTGA
CTCTGGTAACTAGAGATCCCTCAGACCCTTTTAGTCAGTGTGGAAAATCTCTAGCAGGGCCCGTTTAAAC
CCGCTGATCAGCCTCGACTGTGCCTTCTAGTTGCCAGCCATCTGTTGTTTGCCCCTCCCCCGTGCCTTCC
TTGACCCTGGAAGGTGCCACTCCCACTGTCCTTTCCTAATAAAATGAGGAAATTGCATCGCATTGTCTGA
GTAGGTGTCATTCTATTCTGGGGGGTGGGGTGGGGCAGGACAGCAAGGGGGAGGATTGGGAAGACAATAG
CAGGCATGCTGGGGATGCGGTGGGCTCTATGGCTTCTGAGGCGGAAAGAACCAGCCATTAATGAAAAGAA
CCAGCCATTAATGAATCGGCCAACGCGCGGGGAGAGGCGGTTTGCGTATTGGGCGCTCTTCCGCTTCCTC
GCTCACTGACTCGCTGCGCTCGGTCGTTCGGCTGCGGCGAGCGGTATCAGCTCACTCAAAGGCGGTAATA
CGGTTATCCACAGAATCAGGGGATAACGCAGGAAAGAACATGTGAGCAAAAGGCCAGCAAAAGGCCAGGA
ACCGTAAAAAGGCCGCGTTGCTGGCGTTTTTCCATAGGCTCCGCCCCCCTGACGAGCATCACAAAAATCG
ACGCTCAAGTCAGAGGTGGCGAAACCCGACAGGACTATAAAGATACCAGGCGTTTCCCCCTGGAAGCTCC
CTCGTGCGCTCTCCTGTTCCGACCCTGCCGCTTACCGGATACCTGTCCGCCTTTCTCCCTTCGGGAAGCG
TGGCGCTTTCTCATAGCTCACGCTGTAGGTATCTCAGTTCGGTGTAGGTCGTTCGCTCCAAGCTGGGCTG
TGTGCACGAACCCCCCGTTCAGCCCGACCGCTGCGCCTTATCCGGTAACTATCGTCTTGAGTCCAACCCG
GTAAGACACGACTTATCGCCACTGGCAGCAGCCACTGGTAACAGGATTAGCAGAGCGAGGTATGTAGGCG
GTGCTACAGAGTTCTTGAAGTGGTGGCCTAACTACGGCTACACTAGAAGAACAGTATTTGGTATCTGCGC
TCTGCTGAAGCCAGTTACCTTCGGAAAAAGAGTTGGTAGCTCTTGATCCGGCAAACAAACCACCGCTGGT
AGCGGTGGTTTTTTTGTTTGCAAGCAGCAGATTACGCGCAGAAAAAAAGGATCTCAAGAAGATCCTTTGA
TCTTTTCTACGGGGTCTGACGCTCAGTGGAACGAAAACTCACGTTAAGGGATTTTGGTCATGAGATTATC
AAAAAGGATCTTCACCTAGATCCTTTTAAATTAAAAATGAAGTTTTAAATCAATCTAAAGTATATATGAG
TAAACTTGGTCTGACAGTTACCAATGCTTAATCAGTGAGGCACCTATCTCAGCGATCTGTCTATTTCGTT
CATCCATAGTTGCCTGACTCCCCGTCGTGTAGATAACTACGATACGGGAGGGCTTACCATCTGGCCCCAG
TGCTGCAATGATACCGCGAGACCCACGCTCACCGGCTCCAGATTTATCAGCAATAAACCAGCCAGCCGGA
AGGGCCGAGCGCAGAAGTGGTCCTGCAACTTTATCCGCCTCCATCCAGTCTATTAATTGTTGCCGGGAAG
CTAGAGTAAGTAGTTCGCCAGTTAATAGTTTGCGCAACGTTGTTGCCATTGCTACAGGCATCGTGGTGTC
ACGCTCGTCGTTTGGTATGGCTTCATTCAGCTCCGGTTCCCAACGATCAAGGCGAGTTACATGATCCCCC
ATGTTGTGCAAAAAAGCGGTTAGCTCCTTCGGTCCTCCGATCGTTGTCAGAAGTAAGTTGGCCGCAGTGT
TATCACTCATGGTTATGGCAGCACTGCATAATTCTCTTACTGTCATGCCATCCGTAAGATGCTTTTCTGT
GACTGGTGAGTACTCAACCAAGTCATTCTGAGAATAGTGTATGCGGCGACCGAGTTGCTCTTGCCCGGCG
TCAATACGGGATAATACCGCGCCACATAGCAGAACTTTAAAAGTGCTCATCATTGGAAAACGTTCTTCGG
GGCGAAAACTCTCAAGGATCTTACCGCTGTTGAGATCCAGTTCGATGTAACCCACTCGTGCACCCAACTG
ATCTTCAGCATCTTTTACTTTCACCAGCGTTTCTGGGTGAGCAAAAACAGGAAGGCAAAATGCCGCAAAA
AAGGGAATAAGGGCGACACGGAAATGTTGAATACTCATACTCTTCCTTTTTCAATATTATTGAAGCATTT
ATCAGGGTTATTGTCTCATGAGCGGATACATATTTGAATGTATTTAGAAAAATAAACAAATAGGGGTTCC
GCGCACATTTCCCCGAAAAGTGCCACCTGACGTCGACGGATCGGGAGATCTCCCGATCCCCTATGGTGCA
CTCTCAGTACAATCTGCTCTGATGCCGCATAGTTAAGCCAGTATCTGCTCCCTGCTTGTGTGTTGGAGGT
CGCTGAGTAGTGCGCGAGCAAAATTTAAGCTACAACAAGGCAAGGCTTGACCGACAATTGCATGAAGAAT
CTGCTTAGGGTTAGGCGTTTTGCGCTGCTTCGCGATGTACGGGCCAGATATTGACATTGATTATTGACTA
GTTATTAATAGTAATCAATTACGGGGTCATTAGTTCATAGCCCATATATGGAGTTCCGCGTTACATAACT
TACGGTAAATGGCCCGCCTGGCTGACCGCCCAACGACCCCCGCCCATTGACGTCAATAATGACGTATGTT
CCCATAGTAACGCCAATAGGGACTTTCCATTGACGTCAATGGGTGGAGTATTTACGGTAAACTGCCCACT
TGGCAGTACATCAAGTGTATCATATGCCAAGTACGCCCCCTATTGACGTCAATGACGGTAAATGGCCCGC
CTGGCATTATGCCCAGTACATGACCTTATGGGACTTTCCTACTTGGCAGTACATCTACGTATTAGTCATC
GCTATTACCATGGTGATGCGGTTTTGGCAGTACATCAATGGGCGTGGATAGCGGTTTGACTCACGGGGAT
TTCCAAGTCTCCACCCCATTGACGTCAATGGGAGTTTGTTTTGGCACCAAAATCAACGGGACTTTCCAAA
ATGTCGTAACAACTCCGCCCCATTGACGCAAATGGGCGGTAGGCGTGTACGGTGGGAGGTCTATATAAGC
AGCGCGTTTTGCCTGTACTGGGTCTCTCTGGTTAGACCAGATCTGAGCCTGGGAGCTCTCTGGCTAACTA
GGGAACCCACTGCTTAAGCCTCAATAAAGCTTGCCTTGAGTGCTTCAAGTAGTGTGTGCCCGTCTGTTGT
GTGACTCTGGTAACTAGAGATCCCTCAGACCCTTTTAGTCAGTGTGGAAAATCTCTAGCAGTGGCGCCCG
AACAGGGACTTGAAAGCGAAAGGGAAACCAGAGGAGCTCTCTCGACGCAGGACTCGGCTTGCTGAAGCGC
GCACGGCAAGAGGCGAGGGGCGGCGACTGGTGAGTACGCCAAAAATTTTGACTAGCGGAGGCTAGAAGGA
GAGAGATGGGTGCGAGAGCGTCAGTATTAAGCGGGGGAGAATTAGATCGCGATGGGAAAAAATTCGGTTA
AGGCCAGGGGGAAAGAAAAAATATAAATTAAAACATATAGTATGGGCAAGCAGGGAGCTAGAACGATTCG
CAGTTAATCCTGGCCTGTTAGAAACATCAGAAGGCTGTAGACAAATACTGGGACAGCTACAACCATCCCT
TCAGACAGGATCAGAAGAACTTAGATCATTATATAATACAGTAGCAACCCTCTATTGTGTGCATCAAAGG
ATAGAGATAAAAGACACCAAGGAAGCTTTAGACAAGATAGAGGAAGAGCAAAACAAAAGTAAGACCACCG
CACAGCAAGCGGCCGCTGATCTTCAGACCTGGAGGAGGAGATATGAGGGACAATTGGAGAAGTGAATTAT
ATAAATATAAAGTAGTAAAAATTGAACCATTAGGAGTAGCACCCACCAAGGCAAAGAGAAGAGTGGTGCA
GAGAGAAAAAAGAGCAGTGGGAATAGGAGCTTTGTTCCTTGGGTTCTTGGGAGCAGCAGGAAGCACTATG
GGCGCAGCGTCAATGACGCTGACGGTACAGGCCAGACAATTATTGTCTGGTATAGTGCAGCAGCAGAACA
ATTTGCTGAGGGCTATTGAGGCGCAACAGCATCTGTTGCAACTCACAGTCTGGGGCATCAAGCAGCTCCA
GGCAAGAATCCTGGCTGTGGAAAGATACCTAAAGGATCAACAGCTCCTGGGGATTTGGGGTTGCTCTGGA
AAACTCATTTGCACCACTGCTGTGCCTTGGAATGCTAGTTGGAGTAATAAATCTCTGGAACAGATTTGGA
ATCACACGACCTGGATGGAGTGGGACAGAGAAATTAACAATTACACAAGCTTAATACACTCCTTAATTGA
AGAATCGCAAAACCAGCAAGAAAAGAATGAACAAGAATTATTGGAATTAGATAAATGGGCAAGTTTGTGG
AATTGGTTTAACATAACAAATTGGCTGTGGTATATAAAATTATTCATAATGATAGTAGGAGGCTTGGTAG
GTTTAAGAATAGTTTTTGCTGTACTTTCTATAGTGAATAGAGTTAGGCAGGGATATTCACCATTATCGTT
TCAGACCCACCTCCCAACCCCGAGGGGACCCGACAGGCCCGAAGGAATAGAAGAAGAAGGTGGAGAGAGA
GACAGAGACAGATCCATTCGATTAGTGAACGGATCGGCACTGCGTGCGCCAATTCTGCAGACAAATGGCA
GTATTCATCCACAATTTTAAAAGAAAAGGGGGGATTGGGGGGTACAGTGCAGGGGAAAGAATAGTAGACA
TAATAGCAACAGACATACAAACTAAAGAATTACAAAAACAAATTACAAAAATTCAAAATTTTCGGGTTTA
TTACAGGGACAGCAGAGATCCAGTTTGGTTAATTAAGGTACCGGGAGGTGGTCCCTGCAGTTACGCCAAT
GATAACCCCCGCCAGAAAAATCTTAGTAGCCTTCCCTTTTTGTTTTCCGTGCCCCAACTCGGCGGATTGA
CTCGGCCCCTTCCGGAAACACCCGAATCAACTTCTAGTCAAATTATTGTTCACGCCGCAATGACCCACCC
CTGGCCCGCGTCTGTGGAACTGACCCCTGGTGTACAGGAGAGTTCGCTGCTGAAAGTGGTCCCAAAGGGG
TACTAGTTTTTAAGCTCCCAACTCCCCCTCCCCCAGCGTCTGGAGGATTCCACACCCTCGCACCGCAGGG
GCGAGGAAGTGGGCGGAGTCCGGTTTTGGCGCCAGCCGCTGAGGCTGCCAAGCAGAAAAGCCACCGCTGA
GGAGACTCCGGTCACTGTCCTCGCCCCGCCTCCCCCTTCCCTCCCCTTGGGGACCACCGGGCGCCACGCC
GCGAACGGTAAGTGCCGCGGTCGTCGGCGCCTCCGCCCTCCCCCTAGGGCCCCAATTCCCAGCGGGCGCG
GCGCGCGGCCCCGCGCGCAGCTCCCGGCTCCCTCCCCCTTCGGATGTGGCTTGAGCTGTAGGCGCGGAGG
CTAGCCTAGATTCGAGTTTACTCCCTATCAGTGATAGAGAACGTATGAAGAGTTTACTCCCTATCAGTGA
TAGAGAACGTATGCAGACTTTACTCCCTATCAGTGATAGAGAACGTATAAGGAGTTTACTCCCTATCAGT
GATAGAGAACGTATGACCAGTTTACTCCCTATCAGTGATAGAGAACGTATCTACAGTTTACTCCCTATCA
GTGATAGAGAACGTATATCCAGTTTACTCCCTATCAGTGATAGAGAACGTATGTCGAGGTAGGCGTGTAC
GGTGGGCGCCTATAAAAGCAGAGCTCGTTTAGTGAACCGTCAGATCGCCTGGAGCAATTCCACAACACTT
TTGTCTTATACTT
